>Addgene plasmid #149204 | pGBW-m4046656 | depositor full sequence | sequence record 291657 | Full Sequence
GCGGCCGCCCCACACACCATAGCTTCAAAATGTTTCTACTCCTTTTTTACTCTTCCAGATTTTCTCGGAC
TCCGCGCATCGCCGTACCACTTCAAAACACCCAAGCACAGCATACTAAATTTCCCCTCTTTCTTCCTCTA
GGGTGTCGTTAATTACCCGTACTAAAGGTTTGGAAAAGAAAAAAGAGACCGCCTCGTTTCTTTTTCTTCG
TCGAAAAAGGCAATAAAAATTTTTATCACGTTTCTTTTTCTTGAAAATTTTTTTTTTTGATTTTTTTCTC
TTTCGATGACCTCCCATTGATATTTAAGTTAATAAACGGTCTTCAATTTCTCAAGTTTCAGTTTCATTTT
TCTTGTTCTATTACAACTTTTTTTACTTCTTGCTCATTAGAAAGAAAGCATAGCAATCTAATCTAAGTTT
TAATTACAAAATGGCAGTCGGCGCTTGTGTATTATGCAACTCCCAGACGTCGTTGAGATGTGGTGCTTGT
ATTCGTAGACCTTTCCTTTGCTGTAAATGTTGCTATGACCACGTTATCTCAACTTCTCATAAGCTAGTTC
TGAGCGTCAATCCATACGTGTGTAACGCCCCCGGGTGTGATGTTACAGACGTTACCCAATTGTACTTGGG
AGGTATGTCTTACTATTGTAAGTCCCACAAGCCACCTATATCTTTTCCATTATGCGCTAACGGTCAAGTC
TTCGGTTTGTACAAAAATACCTGTGTTGGTAGTGATAATGTTACCGACTTTAACGCCATTGCTACTTGTG
ATTGGACTAACGCGGGTGATTATATCTTGGCTAACACTTGTACCGAGAGGCTTAAGTTGTTCGCCGCTGA
AACCTTAAAGGCTACGGAAGAAACATTCAAATTGAGTTACGGTATCGCTACTGTCAGAGAAGTTCTATCT
GATAGAGAATTGCATCTCTCCTGGGAGGTGGGTAAGCCAAGACCACCGTTGAACCGGAATTACGTCTTTA
CTGGATACAGGGTTACTAAGAACTCTAAGGTTCAAATTGGGGAATATACCTTTGAAAAGGGCGACTACGG
TGACGCCGTAGTCTATAGAGGTACCACCACTTACAAATTGAACGTCGGTGACTATTTCGTTTTAACCAGC
CACACAGTGATGCCACTGTCAGCGCCAACATTAGTTCCGCAAGAGCATTACGTTAGAATTACTGGTTTGT
ATCCAACTCTAAATATCTCTGATGAATTTTCCTCCAATGTGGCTAACTACCAAAAAGTAGGTATGCAAAA
GTACTCTACCTTGCAAGGTCCACCTGGTACTGGGAAGTCGCACTTCGCTATAGGTTTGGCACTGTACTAC
CCATCTGCTAGAATTGTTTACACGGCATGTTCTCATGCTGCTGTAGACGCCTTGTGTGAAAAGGCCTTGA
AATATTTACCCATTGATAAATGTTCAAGAATTATCCCAGCACGAGCTCGTGTTGAATGTTTCGACAAGTT
TAAGGTCAACAGCACACTAGAACAATACGTCTTCTGCACTGTTAATGCTTTGCCAGAAACGACTGCTGAT
ATCGTCGTCTTTGATGAAATCTCGATGGCCACTAACTATGACTTATCCGTAGTTAATGCTAGACTTCGTG
CAAAGCACTACGTCTATATTGGTGATCCAGCTCAGCTGCCTGCACCAAGAACTTTGTTAACCAAGGGTAC
CTTGGAACCAGAATACTTCAACTCTGTGTGTCGCCTGATGAAGACAATCGGCCCTGATATGTTCCTAGGT
ACATGTAGACGTTGTCCAGCTGAAATTGTGGACACGGTCAGTGCCTTGGTTTACGATAACAAATTAAAGG
CGCATAAGGACAAAAGCGCTCAATGTTTCAAGATGTTTTACAAGGGTGTCATTACTCACGATGTTAGTTC
GGCCATCAATAGACCCCAAATAGGTGTTGTTAGAGAATTTTTGACAAGGAACCCAGCATGGAGAAAGGCT
GTTTTCATATCCCCATACAATTCTCAAAACGCGGTAGCCTCAAAAATCTTGGGTCTTCCCACTCAGACCG
TTGATTCTTCCCAAGGAAGTGAATATGACTACGTGATTTTCACTCAAACCACCGAGACTGCCCACTCTTG
CAACGTCAATCGTTTCAACGTTGCTATTACGAGAGCCAAGGTTGGCATCTTGTGTATCATGTCTGATAGA
GACTTGTACGATAAATTACAGTTTACATCCTTAGAAATACCAAGACGAAACGTCGCTACTTTGCAATAAA
CAGGCCCCTTTTCCTTTGTCGATATCATGTAATTAGTTATGTCACGCTTACATTCACGCCCTCCTCCCAC
ATCCGCTCTAACCGAAAAGGAAGGAGTTAGACAACCTGAAGTCTAGGTCCCTATTTATTTTTTTTAATAG
TTATGTTAGTATTAAGAACGTTATTTATATTTCAAATTTTTCTTTTTTTTCTGTACAAAGCGGCCGCCGA
ACCACTAGTGCACTGCAGTACACGGTTTCCTTGAAATTTTTTTGATTCGGTAATCTCCGAACAGAAGGAA
GAACGAAGGAAGGAGCACAGACTTAGATTGGTATATATACGCATATGTAGTGTTGAAGAAACATGAAATT
GCCCAGTATTCTTAACCCAACTGCACAGAACAAAAACGTGCAGGAAACGAAGATAAATCATGTCGAAAGC
TACATATAAGGAACGTGCTGCTACTCATCCTAGTCCTGTTGCTGCCAAGCTATTTAATATCATGCACGAA
AAGCAAACAAACTTGTGTGCTTCATTGGATGTTCGTACCACCAAGGAATTACTGGAGTTAGTTGAAGCAT
TAGGTCCCAAAATTTGTTTACTAAAAACACATGTGGATATCTTGACTGATTTTTCCATGGAGGGCACAGT
TAAGCCGCTAAAGGCATTATCCGCCAAGTACAATTTTTTACTCTTCGAGGACAGAAAATTTGCTGACATT
GGTAATACAGTCAAATTGCAGTACTCTGCGGGTGTATACAGAATAGCAGAATGGGCAGACATTACGAATG
CACACGGTGTGGTGGGCCCAGGTATTGTTAGCGGTTTGAAGCAGGCGGCAGAAGAAGTAACAAAGGAACC
TAGAGGCCTTTTGATGTTAGCAGAATTGTCATGCAAGGGCTCCCTATCTACTGGAGAATATACTAAGGGT
ACTGTTGACATTGCGAAGAGCGACAAAGATTTTGTTATCGGCTTTATTGCTCAAAGAGACATGGGTGGAA
GAGATGAAGGTTACGATTGGTTGATTATGACACCCGGTGTGGGTTTAGATGACAAGGGAGATGCATTGGG
TCAACAGTATAGAACCGTGGATGATGTGGTTTCTACAGGATCTGACATTATTATTGTTGGAAGAGGACTA
TTTGCAAAGGGAAGGGATGCTAAGGTAGAGGGTGAACGTTACAGAAAAGCAGGCTGGGAAGCATATTTGA
GAAGATGCGGCCAGCAAAACTAAAAAACTGTATTATAAGTAAATGCATGTATACTAAACTCACAAATTAG
AGCTTCAATTTAATTATATCAGTTATTACCCGAGTAACGAAGCATCTGTGCTTCATTTTGTAGAACAAAA
ATGCAACGCGAGAGCGCTAATTTTTCAAACAAAGAATCTGAGCTGCATTTTTACAGAACAGAAATGCAAC
GCGAAAGCGCTATTTTACCAACGAAGAATCTGTGCTTCATTTTTGTAAAACAAAAATGCAACGCGAGAGC
GCTAATTTTTCAAACAAAGAATCTGAGCTGCATTTTTACAGAACAGAAATGCAACGCGAGAGCGCTATTT
TACCAACAAAGAATCTATACTTCTTTTTTGTTCTACAAAAATGCATCCCGAGAGCGCTATTTTTCTAACA
AAGCATCTTAGATTACTTTTTTTCTCCTTTGTGCGCTCTATAATGCAGTCTCTTGATAACTTTTTGCACT
GTAGGTCCGTTAAGGTTAGAAGAAGGCTACTTTGGTGTCTATTTTCTCTTCCATAAAAAAAGCCTGACTC
CACTTCCCGCGTTTACTGATTACTAGCGAAGCTGCGGGTGCATTTTTTCAAGATAAAGGCATCCCCGATT
ATATTCTATACCGATGTGGATTGCGCATACTTTGTGAACAGAAAGTGATAGCGTTGATGATTCTTCATTG
GTCAGAAAATTATGAACGGTTTCTTCTATTTTGTCTCTATATACTACGTATAGGAAATGTTTACATTTTC
GTATTGTTTTCGATTCACTCTATGAATAGTTCTTACTACAATTTTTTTGTCTAAAGAGTAATACTAGAGA
TAAACATAAAAAATGTAGAGGTCGAGTTTAGATGCAAGTTCAAGGAGCGAAAGGTGGATGGGTAGGTTAT
ATAGGGATATAGCACAGAGATATATAGCAAAGAGATACTTTTGAGCAATGTTTGTGGAAGCGGTATTCGC
AATATTTTAGTAGCTCGTTACAGTCCGGTGCGTTTTTGGTTTTTTGAAAGTGCGTCATCAGAGCGCTTTT
GGTTTTCAAAAGCGCTCTGAAGTTCCTATACTTTCTAGCTAGAGAATAGGAACTTCCCGAGCGGCCGCGT
GTTACAAGCTTGACTCCAGCGTAACTGGACTGCAATCAACTCACTGGCTCACCTTCACGGGTGGGCCTTT
CTTCGGTAGAAAATCAAAGGATCTTCTTGAGATCCTTTTTTTCTGCGCGTAATCTGCTGCTTGCAAACAA
AAAAACCACCGCTACCAGCGGTGGTTTGTTTGCCGGATCAAGAGCTACCAACTCTTTTTCCGAGGTAACT
GGCTTCAGCAGAGCGCAGATACCAAATACTGTTCTTCTAGTGTAGCCGTAGTTAGGCCACCACTTCAAGA
ACTCTGTAGCACCGCCTACATACCTCGCTCTGCTAATCCTGTTACCAGTGGCTGCTGCCAGTGGCGATAA
GTCGTGTCTTACCGGGTTGGACTCAAGACGATAGTTACCGGATAAGGCGCAGCGGTCGGGCTGAACGGGG
GGTTCGTGCACACAGCCCAGCTTGGAGCGAACGACCTACACCGAACTGAGATACCTACAGCGTGAGCTAT
GAGAAAGCGCCACGCTTCCCGAAGGGAGAAAGGCGGACAGGTATCCGGTAAGCGGCAGGGTCGGAACAGG
AGAGCGCACGAGGGAGCTTCCAGGGGTAAACGCCTGGTATCTTTATAGTCCTGTCGGGTTTCGCCACCTC
TGACTTGAGCATCGATTTTTGTGATGCTCGTCAGGGGGGCGGAGCCTATGGAAAAACGCCAGCAACGCAG
AAAGGCCCACCCGAAGGTGAGCCAGGTGATTACATTTGGGCCCTCATCAGAGGTTTTCACCGTCATCACC
GAAACGCGCGAGGCAGCTGCGGTAAAGCTCATCAGCGTGGTCGTGAAGCGATTCACAGATGTCTGCCTGT
TCATCCGCGTCCAGCTCGTTGAGTTTCTCCAGAAGCGTTAATGTCTGGCTTCTGATAAAGCGGGCCATGT
TAAGGGCGGTTTTTTCCTGTTTGGTCACTTACCAATGCTTAATCAGTGAGGCACCTATCTCAGCGATCTG
TCTATTTCGTTCATCCATAGTTGCCTGACTCCCCGTCGTGTAGATAACTACGATGCGGGAGGGCTTACCA
TCTGGCCCCAGTGCTGCAATGATACCGCGAGACCCACGCTCACCGGCTCCAGATTTATCAGCAATAAACC
AGCCAGCCGGGAGGGCCGAGCGCAGAAGTGATCCTGCAACTTTATCCGCCTCCATCCAGTCTATTAATTG
TTGCCGGGAAGCTAGAGTAAGTAGTTCGCCAGTTAATAGTTTGCGCAACGTTGTTGCCATTGCTACAGGC
ATCGTGGTGTCACGCTCGTCGTTTGGTATGGCTTCATTCAGCTCCGGTTCCCAACGATCAAGGCGAGTTA
CATGATCCCCCATGTTGTGCAAAAAAGCGGTTAGCTCCTTCGGTCCTCCGATCGTTGCCAGAAGTAAGTT
GGCCGCAGTGTTATCACTCATGGTTATGGCAGCACTGCATAATTCTCTTACTGTCATGCCATCCGTGAGA
TGCTTTTCTGTGACTGGTGAGTACTCAACCAAGTCATTCTGAGAATAGTGTATGCGGCGACCGAGTTGCT
CTTGCCCGGCGTCAATACGGGATAATACCGCGCCACATAGCAGAACTTTAAAAGTGCTCATCATTGGAAA
ACGTTCTTCGGGGCGTAAACTCTCAAGGATCTTACCGCTGTTGAGATCCAGTTCGATGTAACCCACTCGT
GCACCCAACTGATCTTCAGCATCTTTTACTTTCACCAGCGTTTCTGGGTGAGCAAAAACAGGAAGGCAAA
ATGCCGCAAAAAAGGGAATAAGGGCGACACGGAAATGTTGAATACTCATTTTAGCTTCCTTAGCTCCTGA
AAATCTCGATAACTCAAAAAATACGCCCGGTAGTGATCTTATTTCATTATGGTGAAAGTTGGAACCTCTT
ACGTGCCGATCAAGTCAAAAGCCTCCGGTCGGAGGCTTTTGACTTTCTGCTATGGAGGTCAGGTATGATT
TAAATGGTCAGTTAGA
Features (pLannotate 1.2.2; 13 found; start..end, strand, type, name):
     10..417     +  promoter       TEF1 promoter: S. cerevisiae TEF1; promoter for EF-1α
    434..2236    +  CDS            rep (fragment): R1AB_SARS - Experimental evidence at protein level: Swiss-Prot protein existence level 1. [2'-O-methyltransferase]: Methyltransferase that mediates mRNA cap 2'-O-ribose methylation to the 5'-cap structure of viral mRNAs. N7-methyl guanosine cap is a prerequisite for binding of nsp16. Therefore plays an essential role in viral mRNAs cap methylation which is essential to evade immune system. From Severe acute respiratory syndrome coronavirus (SARS-CoV).
   2265..2437    +  terminator     CYC1 terminator (fragment): S. cerevisiae CYC1; transcription terminator for CYC1
   2473..2649    +  promoter       URA3 promoter (fragment): S. cerevisiae URA3
   2650..3453    +  CDS            URA3: orotidine-5'-phosphate decarboxylase, required for uracil biosynthesis; S. cerevisiae URA3; yeast auxotrophic marker, counterselectable with 5-fluoroorotic acid (5-FOA)
   3536..4518    -  rep_origin     2μ ori: yeast 2μ plasmid origin of replication
   4596..4625    +  terminator     T3Te terminator: phage T3 early transcription terminator
   4647..5234    +  rep_origin     ori: high-copy-number ColE1/pMB1/pBR322/pUC origin of replication
   5246..5273    -  terminator     T7Te terminator: phage T7 early transcription terminator
   5297..5488    -  CDS            rop: Rop protein, which maintains plasmids at low copy number; rop
   5489..6349    -  CDS            AmpR: β-lactamase; bla; confers resistance to ampicillin, carbenicillin, and related antibiotics
   6350..6452    -  promoter       cat promoter: promoter of the E. coli cat gene encoding chloramphenicol acetyltransferase
   6453..6484    -  terminator     tonB terminator: bidirectional E. coli tonB-P14 transcription terminator
