[The description below was written by a language model from this plasmid's Addgene catalogue record and pLannotate feature annotations shown in this document.]
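Description:
pGBW-m4046656 is an episomal yeast expression plasmid for producing the SARS-CoV-2 helicase in Saccharomyces cerevisiae. It is a yeast–E. coli shuttle vector. In yeast it is maintained through the 2μ origin of replication and selected by uracil prototrophy through a URA3 cassette (URA3 promoter and coding sequence), a marker that can also be counterselected with 5-fluoroorotic acid. In bacteria it replicates from a high-copy ColE1/pUC-type origin and is selected with ampicillin through a β-lactamase gene that the annotation places downstream of a cat promoter. A short rop annotation sits next to AmpR, although the catalogue lists the plasmid as high copy. Phage T3Te and T7Te terminators flank the bacterial origin, and a tonB terminator lies upstream of the resistance cassette. These presumably insulate the modules from read-through transcription.

The payload is a roughly 1.8 kb synthetic open reading frame encoding the helicase, a mature product of the viral ORF1ab replicase polyprotein, recoded for S. cerevisiae codon usage ("recode 1"). It is driven by the strong constitutive TEF1 promoter and followed by a CYC1 terminator fragment. The automated annotation labels this CDS as a fragment of the SARS-CoV replicase polyprotein and attaches descriptive text about the 2'-O-methyltransferase. That text belongs to the polyprotein database entry as a whole, not to the helicase segment present here. No epitope or purification tags are annotated.

The insert was made by gene synthesis with a NotI site, and the depositor cautions that sequencing-based quality control may not cover the entire plasmid. The record supports use for heterologous helicase expression in yeast but does not specify downstream applications.
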