Addgene plasmid #149204: pGBW-m4046656
Purpose: Yeast Expression plasmid for SARS-CoV-2 helicase
Depositing lab: Ginkgo Bioworks & Benjie Chen. Depositing organization: Ginkgo Bioworks.
Backbone
  Vector backbone: AmpR; 2u URA3
  Backbone size w/o insert (bp): 4078
  Vector type: Yeast Expression
  Selectable markers: URA3
Growth in bacteria
  Bacterial resistance: Ampicillin, 100 μg/mL
  Growth temperature: 37°C
  Growth strain: DH5alpha
  Copy number: High Copy
Gene/Insert
  Gene/Insert name: SARS-CoV-2 helicase
  Species: S. cerevisiae (budding yeast); Severe acute respiratory syndrome coronavirus 2
  Insert size (bp): 1802
  Mutation: Saccharomyces cerevisiae recode 1
  Entrez Gene: ORF1ab (a.k.a. GU280_gp01)
  Promoter: pTEF1
  Cloning method: Unknown
Resource information
  A portion of this plasmid was derived from a plasmid made by: GinkgoBioworks
Depositor comments: NCBI Reference Sequence: YP_009725308.1. Created by gene synthesis with Not1 site. NGS used for QC was performed by Ginkgo and may not fully cover the entire plasmid.
How to cite: pGBW-m4046656 was a gift from Ginkgo Bioworks & Benjie Chen (Addgene plasmid # 149204 ; http://n2t.net/addgene:149204 ; RRID:Addgene_149204)
