>Addgene plasmid #149204 | pGBW-m4046656 | addgene partial sequence | sequence record 298430 | Ginkgo NGS Result
GCGGCCGCCCCACACACCATAGCTTCAAAATGTTTCTACTCCTTTTTTACTCTTCCAGATTTTCTCGGAC
TCCGCGCATCGCCGTACCACTTCAAAACACCCAAGCACAGCATACTAAATTTCCCCTCTTTCTTCCTCTA
GGGTGTCGTTAATTACCCGTACTAAAGGTTTGGAAAAGAAAAAAGAGACCGCCTCGTTTCTTTTTCTTCG
TCGAAAAAGGCAATAAATTCTTGAAAATTTTTTTTTTTGATTTTTTTCTCTTTCGATGACCTCCCATTGA
TATTTAAGTTAATAAACGGTCTTCAATTTCTCAAGTTTCAGTTTCATTTTTCTTGTTCTATTACAACTTT
TTTTACTTCTTGCTCATTAGAAAGAAAGCATAGCAATCTAATCTAAGTTTTAATTACAAAATGGCAGTCG
GCGCTTGTGTATTATGCAACTCCCAGACGTCGTTGAGATGTGGTGCTTGTATTCGTAGACCTTTCCTTTG
CTGTAAATGTTGCTATGACCACGTTATCTCAACTTCTCATAAGCTAGTTCTGAGCGTCAATCCATACGTG
TGTAACGCCCCCGGGTGTGATGTTACAGACGTTACCCAATTGTACTTGGGAGGTATGTCTTACTATTGTA
AGTCCCACAAGCCACCTATATCTTTTCCATTATGCGCTAACGGTCAAGTCTTCGGTTTGTACAAAAATAC
CTGTGTTGGTAGTGATAATGTTACCGACTTTAACGCCATTGCTACTTGTGATTGGACTAACGCGGGTGAT
TATATCTTGGCTAACACTTGTACCGAGAGGCTTAAGTTGTTCGCCGCTGAAACCTTAAAGGCTACGGAAG
AAACATTCAAATTGAGTTACGGTATCGCTACTGTCAGAGAAGTTCTATCTGATAGAGAATTGCATCTCTC
CTGGGAGGTGGGTAAGCCAAGACCACCGTTGAACCGGAATTACGTCTTTACTGGATACAGGGTTACTAAG
AACTCTAAGGTTCAAATTGGGGAATATACCTTTGAAAAGGGCGACTACGGTGACGCCGTAGTCTATAGAG
GTACCACCACTTACAAATTGAACGTCGGTGACTATTTCGTTTTAACCAGCCACACAGTGATGCCACTGTC
AGCGCCAACATTAGTTCCGCAAGAGCATTACGTTAGAATTACTGGTTTGTATCCAACTCTAAATATCTCT
GATGAATTTTCCTCCAATGTGGCTAACTACCAAAAAGTAGGTATGCAAAAGTACTCTACCTTGCAAGGTC
CACCTGGTACTGGGAAGTCGCACTTCGCTATAGGTTTGGCACTGTACTACCCATCTGCTAGAATTGTTTA
CACGGCATGTTCTCATGCTGCTGTAGACGCCTTGTGTGAAAAGGCCTTGAAATATTTACCCATTGATAAA
TGTTCAAGAATTATCCCAGCACGAGCTCGTGTTGAATGTTTCGACAAGTTTAAGGTCAACAGCACACTAG
AACAATACGTCTTCTGCACTGTTAATGCTTTGCCAGAAACGACTGCTGATATCGTCGTCTTTGATGAAAT
CTCGATGGCCACTAACTATGACTTATCCGTAGTTAATGCTAGACTTCGTGCAAAGCACTACGTCTATATT
GGTGATCCAGCTCAGCTGCCTGCACCAAGAACTTTGTTAACCAAGGGTACCTTGGAACCAGAATACTTCA
ACTCTGTGTGTCGCCTGATGAAGACAATCGGCCCTGATATGTTCCTAGGTACATGTAGACGTTGTCCAGC
TGAAATTGTGGACACGGTCAGTGCCTTGGTTTACGATAACAAATTAAAGGCGCATAAGGACAAAAGCGCT
CAATGTTTCAAGATGTTTTACAAGGGTGTCATTACTCACGATGTTAGTTCGGCCATCAATAGACCCCAAA
TAGGTGTTGTTAGAGAATTTTTGACAAGGAACCCAGCATGGAGAAAGGCTGTTTTCATATCCCCATACAA
TTCTCAAAACGCGGTAGCCTCAAAAATCTTGGGTCTTCCCACTCAGACCGTTGATTCTTCCCAAGGAAGT
GAATATGACTACGTGATTTTCACTCAAACCACCGAGACTGCCCACTCTTGCAACGTCAATCGTTTCAACG
TTGCTATTACGAGAGCCAAGGTTGGCATCTTGTGTATCATGTCTGATAGAGACTTGTACGATAAATTACA
GTTTACATCCTTAGAAATACCAAGACGAAACGTCGCTACTTTGCAATAAACAGGCCCCTTTTCCTTTGTC
GATATCATGTAATTAGTTATGTCACGCTTACATTCACGCCCTCCTCCCACATCCGCTCTAACCGAAAAGG
AAGGAGTTAGACAACCTGAAGTCTAGGTCCCTATTTATTTTTTTTAATAGTTATGTTAGTATTAAGAACG
TTATTTATATTTCAAATTTTTCTTTTTTTTCTGTACAAAGCGGCCGCCGAACCACTAGTGCACTGCAGTA
CACGGTTTCCTTGAAATTTTTTTGATTCGGTAATCTCCGAACAGAAGGAAGAACGAAGGAAGGAGCACAG
ACTTAGATTGGTATATATACGCATATGTAGTGTTGAAGAAACATGAAATTGCCCAGTATTCTTAACCCAA
CTGCACAGAACAAAAACGTGCAGGAAACGAAGATAAATCATGTCGAAAGCTACATATAAGGAACGTGCTG
CTACTCATCCTAGTCCTGTTGCTGCCAAGCTATTTAATATCATGCACGAAAAGCAAACAAACTTGTGTGC
TTCATTGGATGTTCGTACCACCAAGGAATTACTGGAGTTAGTTGAAGCATTAGGTCCCAAAATTTGTTTA
CTAAAAACACATGTGGATATCTTGACTGATTTTTCCATGGAGGGCACAGTTAAGCCGCTAAAGGCATTAT
CCGCCAAGTACAATTTTTTACTCTTCGAGGACAGAAAATTTGCTGACATTGGTAATACAGTCAAATTGCA
GTACTCTGCGGGTGTATACAGAATAGCAGAATGGGCAGACATTACGAATGCACACGGTGTGGTGGGCCCA
GGTATTGTTAGCGGTTTGAAGCAGGCGGCAGAAGAAGTAACAAAGGAACCTAGAGGCCTTTTGATGTTAG
CAGAATTGTCATGCAAGGGCTCCCTATCTACTGGAGAATATACTAAGGGTACTGTTGACATTGCGAAGAG
CGACAAAGATTTTGTTATCGGCTTTATTGCTCAAAGAGACATGGGTGGAAGAGATGAAGGTTACGATTGG
TTGATTATGACACCCGGTGTGGGTTTAGATGACAAGGGAGATGCATTGGGTCAACAGTATAGAACCGTGG
ATGATGTGGTTTCTACAGGATCTGACATTATTATTGTTGGAAGAGGACTATTTGCAAAGGGAAGGGATGC
TAAGGTAGAGGGTGAACGTTACAGAAAAGCAGGCTGGGAAGCATATTTGAGATGCGGCCAGCAAAACTAA
AAAACTGTATTATAAGTAAATGCATGTATACTAAACTCACAAATTAGAGCTTCAATTTAATTATATCAGT
TATTACCCGAGTAACGAAGCATCTGTGCTTCATTTTGTAGAACAAAAATGCAACGCGAGAGCGCTAATTT
TWCAAACAAAGAATCTGAGCTGCATTTTTACAGAACAGAAATGCAACGCGAAAGCGCTATTTTACCAACG
AAGAATCTGTGCTTCATTTTTGTAAAACAAAAATGCAACGCGAGAGCGCTAATTTTTCAAACAAAGAATC
TGAGCTGCATTTTTACAGAACAGAAATGCAACGCGAGAGCGCTATTTTACCAACAAAGAATCTATACTTC
TTTTTTGTTCTACAAAAATGCATCCCGAGAGCGCTATTTTTCTAACAAAGCATCTTAGATTACTTTTTTT
CTCCTTTGTGCGCTCTATAATGCAGTCTCTTGATAACTTTTTGCACTGTAGGTCCGTTAAGGTTAGAAGA
AGGCTACTTTGGTGTCTATTTTCTCTTCCATAAAAAAAGCCTGACTCCACTTCCCGCGTTTACTGATTAC
TAGCGAAGCTGCGGGTGCATTTTTTCAAGATAAAGGCATCCCCGATTATATTCTATACCGATGTGGATTG
CGCATACTTTGTGAACAGAAAGTGATAGCGTTGATGATTCTTCATTGGTCAGAAAATTATGAACGGTTTC
TTCTATTTTGTCTCTATATACTACGTATAGGAAATGTTTACATTTTCGTATTGTTTTCGATTCACTCTAT
GAATAGTTCTTACTACAATTTTTTTGTCTAAAGAGTAATACTAGAGATAAACATAAAAAATGTAGAGGTC
GAGTTTAGATGCAAGTTCAAGGAGCGAAAGGTGGATGGGTAGGTTATATAGGGATATAGCACAGAGATAT
ATAGCAAAGAGATACTTTTGAGCAATGTTTGTGGAAGCGGTATTCGCAATATTTTAGTAGCTCGTTACAG
TCCGGTGCGTTTTTGGTTTTTTGAAAGTGCGTCATCAGAGCGCTTTTGGTTTTCAAAAGCGCTCTGAAGT
TCCTATACTTTCTAGCTAGAGAATAGGAACTTCCCGAGCGGCCGCGTGTTACAAGCTTGACTCCAGCGTA
ACTGGACTGCAATCAACTCACTGGCTCACCTTCACGGGTGGGCCTTTCTTCGGTAGAAAATCAAAGGATC
TTCTTGAGATCCTTTTTTTCTGCGCGTAATCTGCTGCTTGCAAACAAAAAAACCACCGCTACCAGCGGTG
GTTTGTTTGCCGGATCAAGAGCTACCAACTCTTTTTCCGAGGTAACTGGCTTCAGCAGAGCGCAGATACC
AAATACTGTTCTTCTAGTGTAGCCGTAGTTAGGCCACCACTTCAAGAACTCTGTAGCACCGCCTACATAC
CTCGCTCTGCTAATCCTGTTACCAGTGGCTGCTGCCAGTGGCGATAAGTCGTGTCTTACCGGGTTGGACT
CAAGACGATAGTTACCGGATAAGGCGCAGCGGTCGGGCTGAACGGGGGGTTCGTGCACACAGCCCAGCTT
GGAGCGAACGACCTACACCGAACTGAGATACCTACAGCGTGAGCTATGAGAAAGCGCCACGCTTCCCGAA
GGGAGAAAGGCGGACAGGTATCCGGTAAGCGGCAGGGTCGGAACAGGAGAGCGCACGAGGGAGCTTCCAG
GGGTAAACGCCTGGTATCTTTATAGTCCTGTCGGGTTTCGCCACCTCTGACTTGAGCATCGATTTTTGTG
ATGCTCGTCAGGGGGGCGGAGCCTATGGAAAAACGCCAGCAACGCAGAAAGGCCCACCCGAAGGTGAGCC
AGGTGATTACATTTGGGCCCTCATCAGAGGTTTTCACCGTCATCACCGAAACGCGCGAGGCAGCTGCGGT
AAAGCTCATCAGCGTGGTCGTGAAGCGATTCACAGATGTCTGCCTGTTCATCCGCGTCCAGCTCGTTGAG
TTTCTCCAGAAGCGTTAATGTCTGGCTTCTGATAAAGCGGGCCATGTTAAGGGCGGTTTTTTCCTGTTTG
GTCACTTACCAATGCTTAATCAGTGAGGCACCTATCTCAGCGATCTGTCTATTTCGTTCATCCATAGTTG
CCTGACTCCCCGTCGTGTAGATAACTACGATGCGGGAGGGCTTACCATCTGGCCCCAGTGCTGCAATGAT
ACCGCGAGACCCACGCTCACCGGCTCCAGATTTATCAGCAATAAACCAGCCAGCCGGGAGGGCCGAGCGC
AGAAGTGATCCTGCAACTTTATCCGCCTCCATCCAGTCTATTAATTGTTGCCGGGAAGCTAGAGTAAGTA
GTTCGCCAGTTAATAGTTTGCGCAACGTTGTTGCCATTGCTACAGGCATCGTGGTGTCACGCTCGTCGTT
TGGTATGGCTTCATTCAGCTCCGGTTCCCAACGATCAAGGCGAGTTACATGATCCCCCATGTTGTGCAAA
AAAGCGGTTAGCTCCTTCGGTCCTCCGATCGTTGCCAGAAGTAAGTTGGCCGCAGTGTTATCACTCATGG
TTATGGCAGCACTGCATAATTCTCTTACTGTCATGCCATCCGTGAGATGCTTTTCTGTGACTGGTGAGTA
CTCAACCAAGTCATTCTGAGAATAGTGTATGCGGCGACCGAGTTGCTCTTGCCCGGCGTCAATACGGGAT
AATACCGCGCCACATAGCAGAACTTTAAAAGTGCTCATCATTGGAAAACGTTCTTCGGGGCGTAAACTCT
CAAGGATCTTACCGCTGTTGAGATCCAGTTCGATGTAACCCACTCGTGCACCCAACTGATCTTCAGCATC
TTTTACTTTCACCAGCGTTTCTGGGTGAGCAAAAACAGGAAGGCAAAATGCCGCAAAAAAGGGAATAAGG
GCGACACGGAAATGTTGAATACTCATTTTAGCTTCCTTAGCTCCTGAAAATCTCGATAACTCAAAAAATA
CGCCCGGTAGTGATCTTATTTCATTATGGTGAAAGTTGGAACCTCTTACGTGCCGATCAAGTCAAAAGCC
TCCGGTCGGAGGCTTTTGACTTTCTGCTATGGAGGTCAGGTATGATTTAAATGGTCAGTTAGA
